>Addgene plasmid #123402 | TRAV34 | addgene full sequence | sequence record 243836 | Addgene NGS Result
TCGCGCGTTTCGGTGATGACGGTGAAAACCTCTGACACATGCAGCTCCCGGAGACGGTCACAGCTTGTCT
GTAAGCGGATGCCGGGAGCAGACAAGCCCGTCAGGGCGCGTCAGCGGGTGTTGGCGGGTGTCGGGGCTGG
CTTAACTATGCGGCATCAGAGCAGATTGTACTGAGAGTGCACCATATGCGGTGTGAAATACCGCACAGAT
GCGTAAGGAGAAAATACCGCATCAGGCGCCATTCGCCATTCAGGCTGCGCAACTGTTGGGAAGGGCGATC
GGTGCGGGCCTCTTCGCTATTACGCCAGCTGGCGAAAGGGGGATGTGCTGCAAGGCGATTAAGTTGGGTA
ACGCCAGGGTTTTCCCAGTCACGACGTTGTAAAACGACGGCCAGAGAATTCGAGCTCGGTACCTCGCGAA
TACATCTAGATGGTCTCTACCTGAACAAGGTGTTCCCACCCGAGGTCGCTGTGTTTGAGCCATCAGAAGC
AGAGATCTCCCACACCCAAAAGGCCACACTGGTGTGCCTGGCCACAGGCTTCTTCCCCGACCACGTGGAG
CTGAGCTGGTGGGTGAATGGGAAGGAGGTGCACAGTGGGGTCAGCACGGACCCGCAGCCCCTCAAGGAGC
AGCCCGCCCTCAATGACTCCAGATACTGCCTGAGCAGCCGCCTGAGGGTTTCGGCCACCTTCTGGCAGAA
CCCCCGCAACCACTTCCGCTGTCAAGTCCAGTTCTACGGGCTCTCGGAGAATGACGAGTGGACCCAGGAT
AGGGCCAAACCCGTCACCCAGATCGTCAGCGCCGAGGCCTGGGGTAGAGCAGACTGTGGCTTTACCTCGG
TGTCCTACCAGCAAGGGGTCCTGTCTGCCACCATCCTCTATGAGATCCTGCTAGGGAAGGCCACCCTGTA
TGCTGTGCTGGTCAGCGCCCTTGTGTTGATGGCCATGGTCAAGAGAAAGGATTTCAGGAGGAGGAGGAGC
GGCAGTGGAGTGAAACAGACTTTGAATTTTGACCTTCTCAAGTTGGCGGGAGACGTGGAGTCCAACCCAG
GGCCCATGGAGACTGTTCTGCAAGTACTCCTAGGGATATTGGGGTTCCAAGCAGCCTGGGTCAGTAGCCA
AGAACTGGAGCAGAGTCCTCAGTCCTTGATCGTCCAAGAGGGAAAGAATCTCACCATAAACTGCACGTCA
TCAAAGACGTTATATGGCTTATACTGGTATAAGCAAAAGTATGGTGAAGGTCTTATCTTCTTGATGATGC
TACAGAAAGGTGGGGAAGAGAAAAGTCATGAAAAGATAACTGCCAAGTTGGATGAGAAAAAGCAGCAAAG
TTCCCTGCATATCACAGCCTCCCAGCCCAGCCATGCAGGCATCTACTGAGACCATCGGATCCCGGGCCCG
TCGACTGCAGAGGCCTGCATGCAAGCTTGGTGTAATCATGGTCATAGCTGTTTCCTGTGTGAAATTGTTA
TCCGCTCACAATTCCACACAACATACGAGCCGGAAGCATAAAGTGTAAAGCCTGGGGTGCCTAATGAGTG
AGCTAACTCACATTAATTGCGTTGCGCTCACTGCCCGCTTTCCAGTCGGGAAACCTGTCGTGCCAGCTGC
ATTAATGAATCGGCCAACGCGCGGGGAGAGGCGGTTTGCGTATTGGGCGCTCTTCCGCTTCCTCGCTCAC
TGACTCGCTGCGCTCGGTCGTTCGGCTGCGGCGAGCGGTATCAGCTCACTCAAAGGCGGTAATACGGTTA
TCCACAGAATCAGGGGATAACGCAGGAAAGAACATGTGAGCAAAAGGCCAGCAAAAGGCCAGGAACCGTA
AAAAGGCCGCGTTGCTGGCGTTTTTCCATAGGCTCCGCCCCCCTGACGAGCATCACAAAAATCGACGCTC
AAGTCAGAGGTGGCGAAACCCGACAGGACTATAAAGATACCAGGCGTTTCCCCCTGGAAGCTCCCTCGTG
CGCTCTCCTGTTCCGACCCTGCCGCTTACCGGATACCTGTCCGCCTTTCTCCCTTCGGGAAGCGTGGCGC
TTTCTCATAGCTCACGCTGTAGGTATCTCAGTTCGGTGTAGGTCGTTCGCTCCAAGCTGGGCTGTGTGCA
CGAACCCCCCGTTCAGCCCGACCGCTGCGCCTTATCCGGTAACTATCGTCTTGAGTCCAACCCGGTAAGA
CACGACTTATCGCCACTGGCAGCAGCCACTGGTAACAGGATTAGCAGAGCGAGGTATGTAGGCGGTGCTA
CAGAGTTCTTGAAGTGGTGGCCTAACTACGGCTACACTAGAAGAACAGTATTTGGTATCTGCGCTCTGCT
GAAGCCAGTTACCTTCGGAAAAAGAGTTGGTAGCTCTTGATCCGGCAAACAAACCACCGCTGGTAGCGGT
GGTTTTTTTGTTTGCAAGCAGCAGATTACGCGCAGAAAAAAAGGATCTCAAGAAGATCCTTTGATCTTTT
CTACGGGGTCTGACGCTCAGTGGAACGAAAACTCACGTTAAGGGATTTTGGTCATGAGATTATCAAAAAG
GATCTTCACCTAGATCCTTTTAAATTAAAAATGAAGTTTTAAATCAAGCCCAATCTGAATAATGTTACAA
CCAATTAACCAATTCTGATTAGAAAAACTCATCGAGCATCAAATGAAACTGCAATTTATTCATATCAGGA
TTATCAATACCATATTTTTGAAAAAGCCGTTTCTGTAATGAAGGAGAAAACTCACCGAGGCAGTTCCATA
GGATGGCAAGATCCTGGTATCGGTCTGCGATTCCGACTCGTCCAACATCAATACAACCTATTAATTTCCC
CTCGTCAAAAATAAGGTTATCAAGTGAGAAATCACCATGAGTGACGACTGAATCCGGTGAGAATGGCAAA
AGTTTATGCATTTCTTTCCAGACTTGTTCAACAGGCCAGCCATTACGCTCGTCATCAAAATCACTCGCAT
CAACCAAACCGTTATTCATTCGTGATTGCGCCTGAGCGAGACGAAATACGCGATCGCTGTTAAAAGGACA
ATTACAAACAGGAATCGAATGCAACCGGCGCAGGAACACTGCCAGCGCATCAACAATATTTTCACCTGAA
TCAGGATATTCTTCTAATACCTGGAATGCTGTTTTTCCGGGGATCGCAGTGGTGAGTAACCATGCATCAT
CAGGAGTACGGATAAAATGCTTGATGGTCGGAAGAGGCATAAATTCCGTCAGCCAGTTTAGTCTGACCAT
CTCATCTGTAACATCATTGGCAACGCTACCTTTGCCATGTTTCAGAAACAACTCTGGCGCATCGGGCTTC
CCATACAAGCGATAGATTGTCGCACCTGATTGCCCGACATTATCGCGAGCCCATTTATACCCATATAAAT
CAGCATCCATGTTGGAATTTAATCGCGGCCTCGACGTTTCCCGTTGAATATGGCTCATAACACCCCTTGT
ATTACTGTTTATGTAAGCAGACAGTTTTATTGTTCATGATGATATATTTTTATCTTGTGCAATGTAACAT
CAGAGATTTTGAGACACGGGCCAGAGCTGCA
Features (pLannotate 1.2.2; 12 found; start..end, strand, type, name):
    137..236     +  misc_feature   bom (fragment): basis of mobility region from pBR322
    242..399     -  CDS            lacZα (fragment): LacZα fragment of β-galactosidase; lacZ fragment
    441..965     +  CDS            TRBC1: TRBC1_HUMAN - Experimental evidence at protein level: Swiss-Prot protein existence level 1. Constant region of T cell receptor (TR) beta chain (PubMed:24600447). Alpha-beta T cell receptors are antigen specific receptors which are essential to the immune response and are present on the cell surface of T lymphocytes. Recognize peptide-major histocompatibility (MH) (pMH) complexes that are displayed by antigen presenting cells (APC), a prerequisite for efficient T cell adaptive immunity against pathogens (PubMed:25493333). Binding of alpha-beta TR to pMH complex initiates TR-CD3 clustering on th
    990..1055    +  CDS            F2A: 2A peptide from foot-and-mouth disease virus polyprotein Eukaryotic ribosomes fail to insert a peptide bond between the Gly and Pro residues, yielding separate polypeptides.
   1056..1376    +  CDS            TRAV34: TVA34_HUMAN - Protein inferred from homology: Swiss-Prot protein existence level 3. V region of the variable domain of T cell receptor (TR) alpha chain that participates in the antigen recognition (PubMed:24600447). Alpha-beta T cell receptors are antigen specific receptors which are essential to the immune response and are present on the cell surface of T lymphocytes. Recognize peptide-major histocompatibility (MH) (pMH) complexes that are displayed by antigen presenting cells (APC), a prerequisite for efficient T cell adaptive immunity against pathogens (PubMed:25493333). Binding of alpha-be
   1465..1481    -  protein_bind   lac operator: The lac repressor binds to the lac operator to inhibit transcription in E. coli. This inhibition can be relieved by adding lactose or isopropyl-β-D-thiogalactopyranoside (IPTG). lac repressor encoded by lacI
   1489..1519    -  promoter       lac promoter: promoter for the E. coli lac operon
   1534..1555    -  protein_bind   CAP binding site: CAP binding activates transcription in the presence of cAMP. E. coli catabolite activator protein
   1568..1660    -  CDS            lacI (fragment): lac repressor; lacI; The lac repressor binds to the lac operator to inhibit transcription in E. coli. This inhibition can be relieved by adding lactose or isopropyl-β-D-thiogalactopyranoside (IPTG).
   1843..2431    -  rep_origin     ori: high-copy-number ColE1/pMB1/pBR322/pUC origin of replication
   2609..3418    -  CDS            KanR: aminoglycoside phosphotransferase; aph(3')-Ia; confers resistance to kanamycin in bacteria or G418 (Geneticin®) in eukaryotes
   3525..35      +  CDS            rop (fragment) (across the origin): Rop protein, which maintains plasmids at low copy number; rop
