[The description below was written by a language model from this plasmid's Addgene catalogue record and pLannotate feature annotations shown in this document.]
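Description:
TRAV34 is a small (about 3.5 kb) high-copy bacterial plasmid built on the pUC57-kanamycin backbone. It serves as a module donor in a library of parts for assembling human T-cell receptor (TCR) expression constructs. It is propagated in E. coli through the ColE1/pUC-type origin and selected with kanamycin via the aph(3')-Ia (KanR) gene. The remaining backbone annotations are typical pUC57 remnants: a lacZα fragment, the lac promoter/operator with its CAP binding site, and short fragments of lacI, rop and the bom region. Although the plasmid is catalogued as a bacterial expression vector, the lac promoter lies on the opposite strand to the insert. No mammalian promoter or polyadenylation signal is annotated, so the plasmid appears to function as a storage and cloning vehicle rather than an expression construct.

The catalogue names only the wild-type human TRAV34 gene segment as the insert, but the feature table shows a larger composite cassette on one strand. It consists of a TCR beta-chain constant region (TRBC1), then a foot-and-mouth disease virus F2A ribosome-skipping peptide, then the TRAV34 alpha-chain variable segment. This layout fits a bicistronic TCR design in which the beta chain is encoded first and the alpha chain second. The 2A element allows the two chains to be produced as separate polypeptides from a single open reading frame. The plasmid would supply the middle piece of such a construct, that is, the beta constant region, the linker and the alpha V region. Beta variable, CDR3/junction and alpha constant sequences would have to come from other parts.

The depositor notes Golden Gate as the cloning method, consistent with modular assembly, but the type IIS sites and the destination vector are not given in the record. The stated purpose is simply TCR construction, linked to work on probing TCR specificity and functional avidity to neoantigens.
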