Addgene plasmid #123402: TRAV34
Purpose: construction of TCR
Depositing lab: Catherine Wu. Depositing organization: Dana-Farber Cancer Institute. Publication: A cloning and expression system to probe T-cell receptor specificity and assess functional avidity to neoantigens. Hu Z, Anandappa AJ, Sun J, Kim J, Leet DE, Bozym DJ, Chen C, Williams L, Shukla SA, Zhang W, Tabbaa D, Steelman S, Olive O, Livak KJ, Kishi H, Muraguchi A, Guleria I, Stevens J, Lane WJ, Burkhardt UE, Fritsch EF, Neuberg D, Ott PA, Keskin DB, Hacohen N, Wu CJ. Blood. 2018 Nov 1;132(18):1911-1921. doi: 10.1182/blood-2018-04-843763. Epub 2018 Aug 27. PubMed 30150207.
Backbone
  Vector backbone: pUC57-kanamycin
  Vector type: Bacterial Expression
Growth in bacteria
  Bacterial resistance: Kanamycin, 50 μg/mL
  Growth temperature: 37°C
  Growth strain: DH5alpha
  Copy number: High Copy
Gene/Insert
  Gene/Insert name: TRAV34
  Species: H. sapiens (human)
  Mutation: WT
  Entrez Gene: TRAV34 (a.k.a. TCRAV26S1, TCRAV34S1)
  Cloning method: Unknown
Terms and licenses: Academic/Nonprofit Terms; Industry Terms: Not Available to Industry
Depositor comments: Cloning Method: Golden Gate.
How to cite: TRAV34 was a gift from Catherine Wu (Addgene plasmid # 123402 ; http://n2t.net/addgene:123402 ; RRID:Addgene_123402)
